Addgene plasmid #160143: 1 pCOLI_A_NoTag
Purpose: (Empty Backbone) Untagged Amp resistant bacterial expression vector
Depositing lab: John Weir. Depositing organization: Friedrich Miescher Laboratory. Publication: InteBac - An integrated bacterial and baculovirus expression vector suite. Altmannova V, Blaha A, Astrinidis S, Reichle H, Weir JR. Protein Sci. 2020 Sep 21. doi: 10.1002/pro.3957. PubMed 32955754.
Backbone
  Vector backbone: pST50Trc
  Modifications to backbone: Custom MCS added to the vector for full compatibility within the InteBac system
  Vector type: Bacterial Expression
  Promoter: T7
  Tag / fusion protein: None
Growth in bacteria
  Bacterial resistance: Ampicillin, 100 μg/mL
  Growth temperature: 37°C
  Growth strain: DH5alpha
  Copy number: Low Copy
Gene/Insert
  Cloning method: Gibson Cloning
  Sequencing primers: 5′ T7_fwd; 3′ T7_rev
Terms and licenses: Academic/Nonprofit Terms; Industry Terms: Not Available to Industry
How to cite: 1 pCOLI_A_NoTag was a gift from John Weir (Addgene plasmid # 160143 ; http://n2t.net/addgene:160143 ; RRID:Addgene_160143)
