[The description below was written by a language model from this plasmid's Addgene catalogue record and pLannotate feature annotations shown in this document.]
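Description:
1 pCOLI_A_NoTag is an empty bacterial expression backbone from the InteBac suite, a coordinated set of vectors for bacterial and baculovirus expression. It is derived from pST50Trc, into which a custom multiple cloning site was introduced so that the vector is fully compatible with the other members of the system. At about 2.8 kb it is compact. It carries no insert and no affinity or fusion tag, so a gene placed in it, by Gibson assembly according to the record, is produced as the native, untagged protein.

The expression cassette spans the numbering origin of the circular map. A T7 promoter lies near the end of the sequence record and is followed by the efficient ribosome binding site from phage T7 gene 10, the cloning region, and a T7 terminator. Transcription therefore depends on T7 RNA polymerase supplied by the expression host. A short match annotated as a fragment of the gene 10-derived SET1 solubility tag sits just upstream of the terminator. Given the untagged designation, this is most likely residual T7-derived sequence rather than a functional tag.

Selection is by ampicillin, through a TEM-type beta-lactamase (bla) driven by its own promoter and followed by the phage fd terminator. Replication relies on a ColE1/pMB1-family origin. The rop gene, which restrains copy number, is also present, consistent with the low-copy listing in the catalogue. A pBR322 bom site and an mbeC fragment are remnants of the ancestral mobilisation region. The vector is intended for recombinant production of untagged proteins in E. coli.
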