Features (pLannotate 1.2.2; 11 found; start..end, strand, type, name):
     22..44      +  RBS            RBS: efficient ribosome binding site from bacteriophage T7 gene 10 (Olins and Rangwala, 1989)
    127..176     +  CDS            SET1 (fragment): solubility-enhancement tag derived from T7 phage gene 10B
    184..231     +  terminator     T7 terminator: transcription terminator for bacteriophage T7 RNA polymerase
    296..387     +  promoter       AmpR promoter: bla
    388..1245    +  CDS            bla: BLAT_ECOLX - Experimental evidence at protein level: Swiss-Prot protein existence level 1. TEM-type are the most prevalent beta-lactamases in enterobacteria; they hydrolyze the beta-lactam bond in susceptible beta-lactam antibiotics, thus conferring resistance to penicillins and cephalosporins. TEM-3 and TEM-4 are capable of hydrolyzing cefotaxime and ceftazidime. TEM-5 is capable of hydrolyzing ceftazidime. TEM-6 is capable of hydrolyzing ceftazidime and aztreonam. TEM-8/CAZ-2, TEM- 16/CAZ-7 and TEM-24/CAZ-6 are markedly active against ceftazidime. IRT- 4 shows resistance to beta-lactamase in
   1252..1291    +  terminator     fd terminator: central terminator from bacteriophage fd (Otsuka and Kunisawa, 1982)
   1322..1910    +  rep_origin     ori: high-copy-number ColE1/pMB1/pBR322/pUC origin of replication
   2096..2235    -  misc_feature   bom: basis of mobility region from pBR322
   2337..2528    -  CDS            rop: Rop protein, which maintains plasmids at low copy number; rop
   2568..2678    +  CDS            mbeC (fragment): MBEC_ECOLX - Experimental evidence at protein level: Swiss-Prot protein existence level 1. Required for efficient mobilization of ColE1 plasmid and is thus essential to promote the specific transfer of the plasmid during conjugation. Probably functions by inducing DNA bending, helping the MbeA relaxase to melt the DNA around the nic site and cleave the phosphodiester bond. Binds specifically double-stranded DNA (dsDNA) containing the ColE1 oriT but does not recognize the inverted repeat (IR). From Escherichia coli.
   2765..2783    +  promoter       T7 promoter: promoter for bacteriophage T7 RNA polymerase
>Addgene plasmid #160143 | 1 pCOLI_A_NoTag | addgene full sequence | sequence record 316799 | Addgene NGS Result
CCCTCCGGCTCCGGAAATAATTTTGTTTAACTTTAAGAAGGAGACTGGATCCGAATCTAGAGCCTGCAGT
CTCGACAAGCTTGTCGAGAAGTACTAGAGGATGTACAACGCGTGCGCGCTGATCCGGCTGCTAACAAAGC
CCGAAAGGAAGCTGAGTTGGCTGCTGCCACCGCTGAGCAATAACTAGCATAACCCCTTGGGGCCTCTAAA
CGGGTCTTGAGGGGTTTTTTGCTGAAAGGAGGAACTATATCGGGATTAGCCCGCCTAATGAGCGGGCTTT
TTTTTAATTCCCCTATTTGTTTATTTTTCTAAATACATTCAAATATGTATCCGCTCATGAGACAATAACC
CTGATAAATGCTTCAATAATATTGAAAAAGGAAGAGTATGAGTATTCAACATTTCCGTGTCGCCCTTATT
CCCTTTTTTGCGGCATTTTGCCTTCCTGTTTTTGCTCACCCAGAAACGCTCGTGAAAGTAAAAGACGCAG
AGGACCAATTGGGGGCACGAGTGGGATACATAGAACTGGACTTGAATAGCGGTAAAATCCTTGAGAGTTT
TCGCCCTGAAGAGCGTTTTCCAATGATGAGCACTTTCAAAGTTCTGCTATGTGGAGCAGTATTATCCCGT
GTAGATGCGGGGCAAGAGCAACTCGGACGACGAATACACTATTCGCAGAATGACTTGGTTGAATACTCCC
CAGTGACAGAAAAGCACCTTACGGACGGAATGACGGTAAGAGAATTATGTAGTGCCGCCATAACGATGAG
TGATAACACTGCGGCGAACTTACTTCTGACAACCATCGGTGGACCGAAGGAATTAACCGCTTTTTTGCAC
AATATGGGAGACCATGTAACTCGCCTTGACCGTTGGGAACCAGAACTGAATGAAGCCATACCAAACGACG
AGCGAGACACCACAATGCCTGCGGCAATGGCAACAACATTACGCAAACTATTAACTGGCGAACTACTTAC
TCTGGCTTCACGGCAACAATTAATAGACTGGCTTGAAGCGGATAAAGTTGCAGGACCACTACTGCGTTCG
GCACTTCCTGCTGGCTGGTTTATTGCTGATAAATCTGGGGCAGGAGAGCGTGGTTCACGGGGTATCATTG
CCGCACTTGGACCAGATGGTAAGCCTTCCCGTATCGTAGTTATCTACACGACGGGTAGTCAGGCAACTAT
GGACGAACGAAATAGACAGATTGCTGAAATAGGGGCTTCACTGATTAAGCATTGGTAAACCGATACAATT
AAAGGCTCCTTTTGGAGCCTTTTTTTTTGGACGGACCGGTAGAAAAGATCAAAGGATCTTCTTGAGATCC
TTTTTTTCTGCGCGTAATCTGCTGCTTGCAAACAAAAAAACCACCGCTACCAGCGGTGGTTTGTTTGCCG
GATCAAGAGCTACCAACTCTTTTTCCGAAGGTAACTGGCTTCAGCAGAGCGCAGATACCAAATACTGTCC
TTCTAGTGTAGCCGTAGTTAGGCCACCACTTCAAGAACTCTGTAGCACCGCCTACATACCTCGCTCTGCT
AATCCTGTTACCAGTGGCTGCTGCCAGTGGCGATAAGTCGTGTCTTACCGGGTTGGACTCAAGACGATAG
TTACCGGATAAGGCGCAGCGGTCGGGCTGAACGGGGGGTTCGTGCACACAGCCCAGCTTGGAGCGAACGA
CCTACACCGAACTGAGATACCTACAGCGTGAGCTATGAGAAAGCGCCACGCTTCCCGAAGGGAGAAAGGC
GGACAGGTATCCGGTAAGCGGCAGGGTCGGAACAGGAGAGCGCACGAGGGAGCTTCCAGGGGGAAACGCC
TGGTATCTTTATAGTCCTGTCGGGTTTCGCCACCTCTGACTTGAGCGTCGATTTTTGTGATGCTCGTCAG
GGGGGCGGAGCCTATGGAAAAACGCCAGCAACGCGGCCTTTTTACGGTTCCTGGCCTTTTGCTGGCCTTT
TGCTCACATGTTCTTTCCTGCGTTATCCCCTGATTCTGTGGATAACCGTATTACCGCCTTTGAGTGAGCT
GATACCGCTCGCCGCAGCCGAACGACCGAGCGCAGCGAGTCAGTGAGCGAGGAAGCGGAAGAGCGCCTGA
TGCGGTATTTTCTCCTTACGCATCTGTGCGGTATTTCACACCGCAATGGTGCACTCTCAGTACAATCTGC
TCTGATGCCGCATAGTTAAGCCAGTATACACTCCGCTATCGCTACGTGACTGGGTCATGGCTGCGCCCCG
ACACCCGCCAACACCCGCTGACGCGCCCTGACGGGCTTGTCTGCTCCCGGCATCCGCTTACAGACAAGCT
GTGACCGTCTCCGGGAGCTGCATGTGTCAGAGGTTTTCACCGTCATCACCGAAACGCGCGAGGCAGCTGC
GGTAAAGCTCATCAGCGTGGTCGTGAAGCGATTCACAGATGTCTGCCTGTTCATCCGCGTCCAGCTCGTT
GAGTTTCTCCAGAAGCGTTAATGTCTGGCTTCTGATAAAGCGGGCCATGTTAAGGGCGGTTTTTTCCTGT
TTGGTCACTGATGCCTCCGTGTAAGGGGGATTTCTGTTCATGGGGTAATGATACCGATGAAACGAGAGAG
GATGCTCACGATACGGGTTACTGATGATGAACATGCCCGGTTACTGGAACGTTGTGAGGGTAAACAACTG
GCGGTATGGATGCGGCGGGACCAGAGAAAAATCACTCAGGGTCAATGCCAGCGCTTCGTTAATACAGATG
TAGGTGTTGGCACCATGCATCGATCCCGCGAAATTAATACGACTCACTATAGGGAGACCACAACGGTTT
